Addgene plasmid #115087: EMS1 X044_pECIA2
Purpose: Bait vector EMS1 X044_pECIA2 should be used with prey vector EMS1 X044_pECIA14.
Depositing lab: Youssef Belkhadir. Depositing organization: Gregor Mendel Institute of Molecular Plant Biology. Publication: An extracellular network of Arabidopsis leucine-rich repeat receptor kinases. Smakowska-Luzan E, Mott GA, Parys K, Stegmann M, Howton TC, Layeghifard M, Neuhold J, Lehner A, Kong J, Grunwald K, Weinberger N, Satbhai SB, Mayer D, Busch W, Madalinski M, Stolt-Bergner P, Provart NJ, Mukhtar MS, Zipfel C, Desveaux D, Guttman DS, Belkhadir Y. Nature. 2018 Jan 18;553(7688):342-346. doi: 10.1038/nature25184. Epub 2018 Jan 10. PubMed 29320478.
Backbone
  Vector backbone: pECIA2
  Backbone manufacturer: Chris Garcia (Addgene plasmid # 47032)
  Vector type: Insect Expression
Growth in bacteria
  Bacterial resistance: Ampicillin, 100 μg/mL
  Growth temperature: 37°C
  Growth strain: DH5alpha
  Copy number: High Copy
Gene/Insert
  Gene/Insert name: AT5G07280
  Species: A. thaliana (mustard weed)
  Promoter: Metallothionein (Copper-Inducible)
  Tag / fusion protein: Fc, V5 and hexahistidine tags (C terminal on backbone)
  Cloning method: Ligation Independent Cloning
Terms and licenses: Academic/Nonprofit Terms; Industry Terms: Not Available to Industry
Depositor comments: Plasmid for secreted expression in Drosophila cell culture by induction via CuSO4. Insert is an extracellular domain of indicated LRR-RK, C-terminally tagged with Fc, V5 and hexahistidine tags. Insert Protein Sequence: SAIVDLSSETTSLISFKRSLENPSLLSSWNVSSSASHCDWVGVTCLLGRVNSLSLPSLSLRGQIPKEISSLKNLRELCLAGNQFSGKIPPEIWNLKHLQTLDLSGNSLTGLLPRLLSELPQLLYLDLSDNHFSGSLPPSFFISLPALSSLDVSNNSLSGEIPPEIGKLSNLSNLYMGLNSFSGQIPSEIGNISLLKNFAAPSCFFNGPLPKEISKLKHLAKLDLSYNPLKCSIPKSFGELHNLSILNLVSAELIGLIPPELGNCKSLKSLMLSFNSLSGPLPLELSEIPLLTFSAERNQLSGSLPSWMGKWKVLDSLLLANNRFSGEIPHEIEDCPMLKHLSLASNLLSGSIPRELCGSGSLEAIDLSGNLLSGTIEEVFDGCSSLGELLLTNNQINGSIPEDLWKLPLMALDLDSNNFTGEIPKSLWKSTNLMEFTASYNRLEGYLPAEIGNAASLKRLVLSDNQLTGEIPREIGKLTSLSVLNLNANMFQGKIPVELGDCTSLTTLDLGSNNLQGQIPDKITALAQLQCLVLSYNNLSGSIPSKPSAYFHQIEMPDLSFLQHHGIFDLSYNRLSGPIPEELGECLVLVEISLSNNHLSGEIPASLSRLTNLTILDLSGNALTGSIPKEMGNSLKLQGLNLANNQLNGHIPESFGLLGSLVKLNLTKNKLDGPVPASLGNLKELTHMDLSFNNLSGELSSELSTMEKLVGLYIEQNKFTGEIPSELGNLTQLEYLDVSENLLSGEIPTKICGLPNLEFLNLAKNNLRGEVPSDGVCQDPSKALLSGNKELCGRVVGSDCKIEGTKLR
How to cite: EMS1 X044_pECIA2 was a gift from Youssef Belkhadir (Addgene plasmid # 115087 ; http://n2t.net/addgene:115087 ; RRID:Addgene_115087)
