[The description below was written by a language model from this plasmid's Addgene catalogue record and pLannotate feature annotations shown in this document.]
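Description:
EMS1 X044_pECIA2 is an insect-cell expression plasmid built on the pECIA2 backbone, designed for secreted production of a plant receptor ectodomain in Drosophila cell culture. It is propagated in E. coli as a high-copy plasmid through a ColE1/pUC-type origin and selected with ampicillin via the β-lactamase gene. The remaining bacterial elements in the annotation (lac promoter and operator, and fragments of lacZα, lacI, rop and bom) are remnants of the cloning-vector ancestry and have no evident role in the construct's use.

The expression cassette is driven by the Drosophila metallothionein promoter, which is induced by adding copper sulfate to the culture. Downstream, a Drosophila BiP signal sequence directs the product into the secretory pathway. It is fused in frame to the extracellular domain of the Arabidopsis thaliana leucine-rich repeat receptor kinase EMS1 (AT5G07280, also known as EXS), a receptor involved in specifying anther cell identities. This domain was inserted by ligation-independent cloning. The ectodomain is followed by backbone-encoded C-terminal tags: a human IgG1 Fc fragment, a V5 epitope and, according to the catalogue entry, a hexahistidine tag, which the feature table does not separately annotate. An SV40 polyadenylation signal lies downstream of the cassette, although it is annotated on the opposite strand.

The plasmid is the "bait" member of a matched pair and is meant to be used with the corresponding prey vector, EMS1 X044_pECIA14. It comes from a collection used to map an extracellular interaction network among Arabidopsis LRR receptor kinases. The Fc, V5 and His tags provide standard handles for capture, detection or purification of the secreted bait, though the record does not describe the assay format.
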