Features (pLannotate 1.2.2; 18 found; start..end, strand, type, name):
     23..449     +  promoter       MT promoter: Drosophila metallothionein promoter
    467..520     +  sig_peptide    BiP signal sequence: Drosophila BiP signal sequence
    521..2944    +  CDS            EMS1 (fragment): EMS1_ARATH - Also known as ESP, EXS Experimental evidence at protein level: Swiss-Prot protein existence level 1. Receptor with a serine/threonine-protein kinase activity required for the specification of the correct number of male archesporial initials and for the subsequent specification of tapetal and middle cell layer identities. In seeds, required for enhancing cell size and the rate of embryonic development. From Arabidopsis thaliana (Mouse-ear cress).
   2975..3655    +  CDS            IGHG1 (fragment): IGHG1_HUMAN - Experimental evidence at protein level: Swiss-Prot protein existence level 1. Constant region of immunoglobulin heavy chains. Immunoglobulins, also known as antibodies, are membrane-bound or secreted glycoproteins produced by B lymphocytes. In the recognition phase of humoral immunity, the membrane-bound immunoglobulins serve as receptors which, upon binding of a specific antigen, trigger the clonal expansion and differentiation of B lymphocytes into immunoglobulins- secreting plasma cells. Secreted immunoglobulins mediate the effector phase of humoral immunity, which results in
   3674..3715    +  CDS            V5 tag: epitope tag from simian virus 5
   3815..3949    -  polyA_signal   SV40 poly(A) signal: SV40 polyadenylation signal
   3972..4056    -  CDS            large T antigen (fragment): large T antigen from SV40 (simian virus 40)
   4056..4080    +  misc_feature   MCS (fragment): pUC18/19 multiple cloning site
   4117..4133    -  protein_bind   lac operator: The lac repressor binds to the lac operator to inhibit transcription in E. coli. This inhibition can be relieved by adding lactose or isopropyl-β-D-thiogalactopyranoside (IPTG). lac repressor encoded by lacI
   4141..4171    -  promoter       lac promoter: promoter for the E. coli lac operon
   4186..4207    -  protein_bind   CAP binding site: CAP binding activates transcription in the presence of cAMP. E. coli catabolite activator protein
   4220..4312    -  CDS            lacI (fragment): lac repressor; lacI; The lac repressor binds to the lac operator to inhibit transcription in E. coli. This inhibition can be relieved by adding lactose or isopropyl-β-D-thiogalactopyranoside (IPTG).
   4495..5083    -  rep_origin     ori: high-copy-number ColE1/pMB1/pBR322/pUC origin of replication
   5254..6114    -  CDS            AmpR: β-lactamase; bla; confers resistance to ampicillin, carbenicillin, and related antibiotics
   6115..6219    -  promoter       AmpR promoter: bla
   6314..6349    +  CDS            rop (fragment): Rop protein, which maintains plasmids at low copy number; rop
   6451..6550    +  misc_feature   bom (fragment): basis of mobility region from pBR322
   6556..21      -  CDS            lacZα (fragment) (across the origin): LacZα fragment of β-galactosidase; lacZ fragment
>Addgene plasmid #115087 | EMS1 X044_pECIA2 | addgene full sequence | sequence record 298778 | Addgene NGS Result
GTAAAACGACGGCCAGTGAATTAATTCGTTGCAGGACAGGATGTGGTGCCCGATGTGACTAGCTCTTTGC
TGCAGGCCGTCCTATCCTCTGGTTCCGATAAGAGACCCAGAACTCCGGCCCCCCACCGCCCACCGCCACC
CCCATACATATGTGGTACGCAAGTAAGAGTGCCTGCGCATGCCCCATGTGCCCCACCAAGAGCTTTGCAT
CCCATACAAGTCCCCAAAGTGGAGAACCGAACCAATTCTTCGCGGGCAGAACAAAAGCTTCTGCACACGT
CTCCACTCGAATTTGGAGCCGGCCGGCGTGTGCAAAAGAGGTGAATCGAACGAAAGACCCGTGTGTAAAG
CCGCGTTTCCAAAATGTATAAAACCGAGAGCATCTGGCCAATGTGCATCAGTTGTGGTCAGCAGCAAAAT
CAAGTGAATCATCTCAGTGCAACTAAAGGGGGGATCCGATCTCAATATGAAGTTATGCATATTACTGGCC
GTCGTGGCCTTTGTTGGCCTCTCGCTCGGGTCCGCCATTGTTGATCTTAGCTCGGAAACAACTTCTCTCA
TCTCCTTCAAGCGCTCACTAGAAAACCCATCTCTCCTTTCTTCATGGAACGTTTCGTCTTCCGCGTCTCA
CTGCGATTGGGTTGGCGTTACGTGTCTGCTTGGACGAGTCAACTCGCTCTCCTTACCGTCTTTGTCTCTG
AGAGGCCAGATTCCGAAGGAAATTTCGAGTTTGAAGAACCTTAGAGAGCTTTGTCTTGCCGGAAATCAAT
TCTCCGGGAAGATTCCGCCTGAGATTTGGAATCTAAAACATCTCCAAACCCTTGACCTCTCAGGAAATTC
TCTCACCGGACTTCTCCCGAGGCTACTCAGTGAGTTACCTCAGCTTCTCTACCTCGACCTTAGTGACAAC
CACTTCTCCGGTTCACTTCCTCCATCGTTCTTCATCAGCTTACCTGCACTGTCTTCTCTTGACGTCTCCA
ACAACTCTCTCTCCGGCGAAATCCCTCCTGAAATCGGGAAACTGAGTAACCTCTCCAATCTTTACATGGG
ACTCAACTCATTTTCCGGTCAAATTCCGTCGGAGATTGGTAACATCTCGTTGCTGAAGAACTTTGCTGCA
CCTTCTTGCTTCTTCAATGGACCGTTACCAAAGGAGATTTCGAAACTGAAACACTTAGCAAAGCTCGACC
TTTCTTATAATCCACTCAAGTGTTCCATTCCCAAATCGTTTGGAGAGTTGCATAATCTGAGTATACTAAA
TCTTGTCTCCGCAGAGCTTATTGGATTGATCCCACCAGAGCTTGGTAATTGTAAAAGCCTCAAGTCACTG
ATGCTGTCTTTCAATTCTCTCTCTGGACCTTTGCCATTGGAGCTTTCAGAGATTCCTCTGTTGACGTTTT
CTGCTGAAAGGAATCAGCTTTCGGGTTCATTGCCTTCATGGATGGGGAAATGGAAGGTACTGGACTCACT
TCTGTTAGCTAACAATCGGTTTTCAGGTGAAATCCCTCATGAGATTGAGGATTGTCCAATGTTGAAACAT
CTCAGTCTAGCTAGCAACTTGTTAAGTGGTTCGATTCCTAGGGAGCTCTGTGGTTCAGGTTCGTTGGAGG
CGATTGATCTCTCTGGGAATTTGCTTTCTGGAACAATTGAGGAGGTCTTTGATGGATGTTCCTCTCTTGG
AGAGTTGTTACTTACTAATAATCAGATCAATGGCTCTATTCCTGAGGATCTTTGGAAGCTTCCATTGATG
GCACTTGACTTGGATTCCAACAACTTCACAGGAGAAATCCCAAAGAGTCTCTGGAAATCAACGAACTTGA
TGGAGTTTACAGCTTCTTATAATCGTCTAGAAGGTTATTTGCCTGCAGAGATTGGTAATGCAGCTTCACT
GAAGCGGTTGGTTCTCAGTGATAATCAGTTAACAGGTGAAATCCCAAGAGAGATTGGAAAACTCACATCT
TTGTCTGTCTTGAATCTGAATGCAAACATGTTTCAAGGGAAGATACCAGTTGAGCTCGGTGATTGTACTT
CTTTGACTACATTGGATCTAGGCAGCAACAATCTTCAAGGACAGATTCCAGACAAAATCACTGCTCTCGC
TCAGCTTCAGTGCCTGGTTCTCTCTTACAACAATCTCTCCGGGTCAATTCCATCAAAACCCTCTGCTTAT
TTCCATCAGATTGAGATGCCTGATCTCAGCTTTCTTCAGCACCATGGGATATTTGATCTCTCCTACAATA
GATTGTCTGGCCCTATACCAGAAGAACTTGGCGAGTGTTTGGTATTGGTAGAGATTTCACTGAGCAACAA
CCATCTCTCTGGAGAGATTCCAGCTTCACTCTCTCGTTTGACCAACCTCACAATCCTGGATCTATCTGGA
AATGCACTGACTGGATCTATTCCAAAGGAGATGGGCAACTCTCTTAAGTTGCAGGGATTAAACTTGGCGA
ATAATCAGCTCAATGGCCATATTCCAGAAAGCTTTGGCTTGTTAGGTAGCTTGGTGAAGCTAAACTTGAC
TAAGAACAAGCTTGATGGACCGGTTCCTGCTTCTCTTGGGAACTTGAAAGAGCTTACACACATGGACTTG
AGCTTTAACAACCTAAGTGGCGAGCTTTCATCAGAACTGTCTACAATGGAAAAACTTGTCGGCCTCTACA
TTGAGCAGAATAAGTTCACCGGGGAAATACCTTCAGAACTTGGTAATCTTACGCAGCTGGAGTACCTTGA
TGTTTCTGAGAACTTGTTATCTGGAGAGATACCAACAAAGATCTGTGGATTGCCCAATCTGGAGTTCTTG
AATCTAGCCAAGAACAATCTGCGAGGAGAGGTGCCGAGTGATGGTGTTTGTCAGGATCCTTCCAAGGCAT
TGCTTTCAGGGAACAAAGAGTTGTGTGGCAGAGTGGTTGGATCAGATTGCAAGATCGAGGGAACTAAGTT
GAGGCTGGAGGTGCTGTTCCAGGGACCAGGGAGCGACAAAACTCACACATGCCCACCGTGCCCAGCACCT
GAACTCCTGGGGGGACCGTCAGTCTTCCTCTTCCCCCCAAAACCCAAGGACACCCTCATGATCTCCCGGA
CCCCTGAGGTCACATGCGTGGTGGTGGACGTGAGCCACGAAGACCCTGAGGTCAAGTTCAACTGGTACGT
GGACGGCGTGGAGGTGCATAATGCCAAGACAAAGCCGCGGGAGGAGCAGTACAACAGCACGTACCGTGTG
GTCAGCGTCCTCACCGTCCTGCACCAGGACTGGCTGAATGGCAAGGAGTACAAGTGCAAGGTCTCCAACA
AAGCCCTCCCAGCCCCCATCGAGAAAACCATCTCCAAAGCCAAAGGGCAGCCCCGAGAACCACAGGTGTA
CACCCTGCCCCCATCCCGGGAGGAGATGACCAAGAACCAGGTCAGCCTGACCTGCCTGGTCAAAGGCTTC
TATCCCAGCGACATCGCCGTGGAGTGGGAGAGCAATGGGCAGCCGGAGAACAACTACAAGACCACGCCTC
CCGTGCTGGACTCCGACGGCTCCTTCTTCCTCTACAGCAAGCTCACCGTGGACAAGAGCAGGTGGCAGCA
GGGGAACGTCTTCTCATGCTCCGTGATGCATGAGGGTCTGCACAACCACTACACGCAGAAGAGCCTCTCC
CTGTCTCCGGGTAAATCTAGAGGGCCCTTCGAAGGTAAGCCTATCCCTAACCCTCTCCTCGGTCTCGATT
CTACGCGTACCGGTCATCATCACCATCACCATTGAGTTTAAACCCGCTGATCAGCCTCGACTGTGCCTTC
TAAGGCCTGAGCTCGCTGATCAGCCTCGATCGAGGATCCAGACATGATAAGATACATTGATGAGTTTGGA
CAAACCACAACTAGAATGCAGTGAAAAAAATGCTTTATTTGTGAAATTTGTGATGCTATTGCTTTATTTG
TAACCATTATAAGCTGCAATAAACAAGTTAACAACAACAATTGCATTCATTTTATGTTTCAGGTTCAGGG
GGAGGTGTGGGAGGTTTTTTAAAGCAAGTAAAACCTCTACAAATGTGGTATGGCTGATTATGATCAGTCG
ACCTGCAGGCATGCAAGCTTGGCGTAATCATGGTCATAGCTGTTTCCTGTGTGAAATTGTTATCCGCTCA
CAATTCCACACAACATACGAGCCGGAAGCATAAAGTGTAAAGCCTGGGGTGCCTAATGAGTGAGCTAACT
CACATTAATTGCGTTGCGCTCACTGCCCGCTTTCCAGTCGGGAAACCTGTCGTGCCAGCTGCATTAATGA
ATCGGCCAACGCGCGGGGAGAGGCGGTTTGCGTATTGGGCGCTCTTCCGCTTCCTCGCTCACTGACTCGC
TGCGCTCGGTCGTTCGGCTGCGGCGAGCGGTATCAGCTCACTCAAAGGCGGTAATACGGTTATCCACAGA
ATCAGGGGATAACGCAGGAAAGAACATGTGAGCAAAAGGCCAGCAAAAGGCCAGGAACCGTAAAAAGGCC
GCGTTGCTGGCGTTTTTCCATAGGCTCCGCCCCCCTGACGAGCATCACAAAAATCGACGCTCAAGTCAGA
GGTGGCGAAACCCGACAGGACTATAAAGATACCAGGCGTTTCCCCCTGGAAGCTCCCTCGTGCGCTCTCC
TGTTCCGACCCTGCCGCTTACCGGATACCTGTCCGCCTTTCTCCCTTCGGGAAGCGTGGCGCTTTCTCAT
AGCTCACGCTGTAGGTATCTCAGTTCGGTGTAGGTCGTTCGCTCCAAGCTGGGCTGTGTGCACGAACCCC
CCGTTCAGCCCGACCGCTGCGCCTTATCCGGTAACTATCGTCTTGAGTCCAACCCGGTAAGACACGACTT
ATCGCCACTGGCAGCAGCCACTGGTAACAGGATTAGCAGAGCGAGGTATGTAGGCGGTGCTACAGAGTTC
TTGAAGTGGTGGCCTAACTACGGCTACACTAGAAGAACAGTATTTGGTATCTGCGCTCTGCTGAAGCCAG
TTACCTTCGGAAAAAGAGTTGGTAGCTCTTGATCCGGCAAACAAACCACCGCTGGTAGCGGTGGTTTTTT
TGTTTGCAAGCAGCAGATTACGCGCAGAAAAAAAGGATCTCAAGAAGATCCTTTGATCTTTTCTACGGGG
TCTGACGCTCAGTGGAACGAAAACTCACGTTAAGGGATTTTGGTCATGAGATTATCAAAAAGGATCTTCA
CCTAGATCCTTTTAAATTAAAAATGAAGTTTTAAATCAATCTAAAGTATATATGAGTAAACTTGGTCTGA
CAGTTACCAATGCTTAATCAGTGAGGCACCTATCTCAGCGATCTGTCTATTTCGTTCATCCATAGTTGCC
TGACTCCCCGTCGTGTAGATAACTACGATACGGGAGGGCTTACCATCTGGCCCCAGTGCTGCAATGATAC
CGCGAGACCCACGCTCACCGGCTCCAGATTTATCAGCAATAAACCAGCCAGCCGGAAGGGCCGAGCGCAG
AAGTGGTCCTGCAACTTTATCCGCCTCCATCCAGTCTATTAATTGTTGCCGGGAAGCTAGAGTAAGTAGT
TCGCCAGTTAATAGTTTGCGCAACGTTGTTGCCATTGCTACAGGCATCGTGGTGTCACGCTCGTCGTTTG
GTATGGCTTCATTCAGCTCCGGTTCCCAACGATCAAGGCGAGTTACATGATCCCCCATGTTGTGCAAAAA
AGCGGTTAGCTCCTTCGGTCCTCCGATCGTTGTCAGAAGTAAGTTGGCCGCAGTGTTATCACTCATGGTT
ATGGCAGCACTGCATAATTCTCTTACTGTCATGCCATCCGTAAGATGCTTTTCTGTGACTGGTGAGTACT
CAACCAAGTCATTCTGAGAATAGTGTATGCGGCGACCGAGTTGCTCTTGCCCGGCGTCAATACGGGATAA
TACCGCGCCACATAGCAGAACTTTAAAAGTGCTCATCATTGGAAAACGTTCTTCGGGGCGAAAACTCTCA
AGGATCTTACCGCTGTTGAGATCCAGTTCGATGTAACCCACTCGTGCACCCAACTGATCTTCAGCATCTT
TTACTTTCACCAGCGTTTCTGGGTGAGCAAAAACAGGAAGGCAAAATGCCGCAAAAAAGGGAATAAGGGC
GACACGGAAATGTTGAATACTCATACTCTTCCTTTTTCAATATTATTGAAGCATTTATCAGGGTTATTGT
CTCATGAGCGGATACATATTTGAATGTATTTAGAAAAATAAACAAATAGGGGTTCCGCGCACATTTCCCC
GAAAAGTGCCACCTGACGTCTAAGAAACCATTATTATCATGACATTAACCTATAAAAATAGGCGTATCAC
GAGGCCCTTTCGTCTCGCGCGTTTCGGTGATGACGGTGAAAACCTCTGACACATGCAGCTCCCGGAGACG
GTCACAGCTTGTCTGTAAGCGGATGCCGGGAGCAGACAAGCCCGTCAGGGCGCGTCAGCGGGTGTTGGCG
GGTGTCGGGGCTGGCTTAACTATGCGGCATCAGAGCAGATTGTACTGAGAGTGCACCATATGCGGTGTGA
AATACCGCACAGATGCGTAAGGAGAAAATACCGCATCAGGCGCCATTCGCCATTCAGGCTGCGCAACTGT
TGGGAAGGGCGATCGGTGCGGGCCTCTTCGCTATTACGCCAGCTGGCGAAAGGGGGATGTGCTGCAAGGC
GATTAAGTTGGGTAACGCCAGGGTTTTCCCAGTCACGACGTT
